Addgene plasmid #232827: VT028327-FRT10-STOP-FRT10-p65.AD
Purpose: Enhancer VT028327 driven p65.AD, gated by Sparse.FRT10
Depositing lab: Liqun Luo. Depositing organization: Stanford University. Publication: The sparse driver system for in vivo single-cell labeling and manipulation in Drosophila. Xu C, Luo L. bioRxiv [Preprint]. 2024 Dec 4:2024.12.02.626507. doi: 10.1101/2024.12.02.626507. PubMed 39677673.
Backbone
  Vector backbone: pBPp65AD
  Vector type: Insect Expression
Growth in bacteria
  Bacterial resistance: Ampicillin, 100 μg/mL
  Growth temperature: 30°C
  Growth strain: NEB Stable
  Copy number: Unknown
Gene/Insert 1
  Gene/Insert name: FRT10-STOP-FRT10
  Entrez Gene: stop
Gene/Insert 2
  Gene/Insert name: p65.AD
Terms and licenses: Academic/Nonprofit Terms; Industry Terms: Not Available to Industry
Depositor comments: Please visit https://doi.org/10.1101/2024.12.02.626507 for bioRxiv preprint.
How to cite: VT028327-FRT10-STOP-FRT10-p65.AD was a gift from Liqun Luo (Addgene plasmid # 232827 ; http://n2t.net/addgene:232827 ; RRID:Addgene_232827)
