[The description below was written by a language model from this plasmid's Addgene catalogue record and pLannotate feature annotations shown in this document.]
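Description:
VT028327-FRT10-STOP-FRT10-p65.AD is a Drosophila transgenesis and expression plasmid of about 12 kb built on the pBPp65AD backbone. It is propagated in E. coli through a high-copy ColE1/pUC-type origin and selected with ampicillin (AmpR under its own bla promoter). For fly work it carries a φC31 attB site, which allows integrase-mediated insertion into a genomic attP landing site, and a mini-white gene that serves as an eye-colour marker for identifying transformants.

The payload lies on the reverse strand. A region of roughly 2.2 kb flanked by Gateway attB1 and attB2 sites has no annotated features and most plausibly holds the VT028327 enhancer fragment named in the record. The core promoter that the enhancer acts on is not annotated. Downstream are two FRT sites, recorded by the depositor as the FRT10 variant, bracketing a transcriptional STOP cassette made of SV40 sequences (small t intron, large T fragments and the SV40 poly(A) signal). After the second FRT comes an SV40 NLS fused to a fragment of human RELA, the p65 transcriptional activation domain. p65.AD is conventionally the activation-domain half of a split-GAL4 pair; a dimerization motif may be present, but none is annotated.

Until FLP recombinase excises the STOP cassette, transcription terminates before p65.AD. The stated purpose is enhancer-driven p65.AD expression "gated by Sparse.FRT10", and the associated work describes a sparse driver system. Recombination at these sites in only a subset of cells restricts the driver to a few cells within the enhancer's pattern, for in vivo single-cell labelling and manipulation.
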