Features (pLannotate 1.2.2; 20 found; start..end, strand, type, name):
      1..589     +  rep_origin     ori: high-copy-number ColE1/pMB1/pBR322/pUC origin of replication
    676..745     +  protein_bind   attB: attB site for the φC31 integrase (Groth et al., 2000) phage φC31 integrase
    961..5080    +  gene           mini-white: white; This modified version of the white gene lacks part of the first intron.
   5085..5240    +  CDS            YPB1_ECOLX (fragment): Protein predicted: Swiss-Prot protein existence level 4. From Escherichia coli.
   5315..5339    +  misc_feature   MCS (fragment): pBluescript multiple cloning site
   5576..5596    -  misc_feature   MCS (fragment): pBluescript multiple cloning site
   5783..6595    -  CDS            RELA (fragment): TF65_HUMAN - Also known as NFKB3. Experimental evidence at protein level: Swiss-Prot protein existence level 1. NF-kappa-B is a pleiotropic transcription factor present in almost all cell types and is the endpoint of a series of signal transduction events that are initiated by a vast array of stimuli related to many biological processes such as inflammation, immunity, differentiation, cell growth, tumorigenesis and apoptosis. NF-kappa-B is a homo- or heterodimeric complex formed by the Rel-like domain- containing proteins RELA/p65, RELB, NFKB1/p105, NFKB1/p50, REL and NFKB2/p52. The heterodime
   6606..6625    -  CDS            SV40 NLS (fragment): nuclear localization signal of SV40 (simian virus 40) large T antigen
   6710..6757    -  protein_bind   FRT: FLP-mediated recombination occurs in the 8-bp core sequence TCTAGAAA (Turan and Bode, 2011). FLP recombinase from the Saccharomyces cerevisiae 2μ plasmid
   7579..7713    -  polyA_signal   SV40 poly(A) signal: SV40 polyadenylation signal
   7736..7819    -  CDS            large T antigen (fragment): large T antigen from SV40 (simian virus 40)
   7844..7978    -  CDS            LT_POVHA (fragment): Protein inferred from homology: Swiss-Prot protein existence level 3. Isoform large T antigen is a key early protein essential for both driving viral replication and inducing cellular transformation. Plays a role in viral genome replication by driving entry of quiescent cells into the cell cycle and by autoregulating the synthesis of viral early mRNA. Displays highly oncogenic activities by corrupting the host cellular checkpoint mechanisms that guard cell division and the transcription, replication, and repair of DNA. Participates in the modulation of cellular gene expression preceeding viral
   7985..8005    -  CDS            SV40 NLS: nuclear localization signal of SV40 (simian virus 40) large T antigen
   8135..8200    -  intron         small t intron: SV40 (simian virus 40) small t antigen intron
   8202..8276    -  CDS            small t antigen (fragment): SV40 (simian virus 40) small t antigen
   8320..8367    -  protein_bind   FRT: FLP-mediated recombination occurs in the 8-bp core sequence TCTAGAAA (Turan and Bode, 2011). FLP recombinase from the Saccharomyces cerevisiae 2μ plasmid
   8570..8594    +  protein_bind   attB2: mutant version of attB; recombination site for the Gateway® BP reaction BP Clonase™
  10772..10796   -  protein_bind   attB1: mutant version of attB; recombination site for the Gateway® BP reaction BP Clonase™
  10910..11014   +  promoter       AmpR promoter: bla
  11015..11875   +  CDS            AmpR: β-lactamase; bla; confers resistance to ampicillin, carbenicillin, and related antibiotics
>Addgene plasmid #232827 | VT028327-FRT10-STOP-FRT10-p65.AD | addgene full sequence | sequence record 461215 | Addgene NGS Result
TTGAGATCCTTTTTTTCTGCGCGTAATCTGCTGCTTGCAAACAAAAAAACCACCGCTACCAGCGGTGGTT
TGTTTGCCGGATCAAGAGCTACCAACTCTTTTTCCGAAGGTAACTGGCTTCAGCAGAGCGCAGATACCAA
ATACTGTTCTTCTAGTGTAGCCGTAGTTAGGCCACCACTTCAAGAACTCTGTAGCACCGCCTACATACCT
CGCTCTGCTAATCCTGTTACCAGTGGCTGCTGCCAGTGGCGATAAGTCGTGTCTTACCGGGTTGGACTCA
AGACGATAGTTACCGGATAAGGCGCAGCGGTCGGGCTGAACGGGGGGTTCGTGCACACAGCCCAGCTTGG
AGCGAACGACCTACACCGAACTGAGATACCTACAGCGTGAGCTATGAGAAAGCGCCACGCTTCCCGAAGG
GAGAAAGGCGGACAGGTATCCGGTAAGCGGCAGGGTCGGAACAGGAGAGCGCACGAGGGAGCTTCCAGGG
GGAAACGCCTGGTATCTTTATAGTCCTGTCGGGTTTCGCCACCTCTGACTTGAGCGTCGATTTTTGTGAT
GCTCGTCAGGGGGGCGGAGCCTATGGAAAAACGCCAGCAACGCGGCCTTTTTACGGTTCCTGGCCTTTTG
CTGGCCTTTTGCTCACATGTTACCGTCGACGATGTAGGTCACGGTCTCGAAGCCGCGGTGCGGGTGCCAG
GGCGTGCCCTTGGGCTCCCCGGGCGCGTACTCCACCTCACCCATCTGGTCCATCATGATGAACGGGTCGA
GGTGGCGGTAGTTGATCCCGGCGAACGCGCGGCGCACCGGGAAGCCCTCGCCCTCGAAACCGCTGGGCGC
GGTGGTCACGGTGAGCACGGGACGTGCGACGGCGTCGGCGGGTGCGGATACGCGGGGCAGCGTCAGCGGG
TTCTCGACGGTCACGGCGGGCATGTCGACAAGCCGAACATATGGGCGCGCCTAGTATGTATGTAAGTTAA
TAAAACCCATTTTTGCGGAAAGTAGATAAAAAAAACATTTTTTTTTTTTACTGCACTGGATATCATTGAA
CTTATCTGATCAGTTTTAAATTTACTTCGATCCAAGGGTATTTGATGTACCAGGTTCTTTCGATTACCTC
TCACTCAAAATGACATTCCACTCAAAGTCAGCGCTGTTTGCCTCCTTCTCTGTCCACAGAAATATCGCCG
TCTCTTTCGCCGCTGCGTCCGCTATCTCTTTCGCCACCGTTTGTAGCGTTACGTAGCGTCAATGTCCGCC
TTCAGTTGCATTTTGTCAGCGGTTTCGTGACGAAGCTCCAAGCGGTTTACGCCATCAATTAAACACAAAG
TGCTGTGCCAAAACTCCTCTCGCTTCTTATTTTTGTTTGTTTTTTGAGTGATTGGGGTGGTGATTGGTTT
TGGGTGGGTAAGCAGGGGAAAGTGTGAAAAATCCCGGCAATGGGCCAAGAGGATCAGGAGCTATTAATTC
GCGGAGGCAGCAAACACCCATCTGCCGAGCATCTGAACAATGTGAGTAGTACATGTGCATACATCTTAAG
TTCACTTGATCTATAGGAACTGCGATTGCAACATCAAATTGTCTGCGGCGTGAGAACTGCGACCCACAAA
AATCCCAAACCGCAATTGCACAAACAAATAGTGACACGAAACAGATTATTCTGGTAGCTGTTCTCGCTAT
ATAAGACAATTTTTGAGATCATATCATGATCAAGACATCTAAAGGCATTCATTTTCGACTATATTCTTTT
TTACAAAAAATATAACAACCAGATATTTTAAGCTGATCCTAGATGCACAAAAAATAAATAAAAGTATAAA
CCTACTTCGTAGGATACTTCGGGGTACTTTTTGTTCGGGGTTAGATGAGCATAACGCTTGTAGTTGATAT
TTGAGATCCCCTATCATTGCAGGGTGACAGCGGAGCGGCTTCGCAGAGCTGCATTAACCAGGGCTTCGGG
CAGGCCAAAAACTACGGCACGCTCCGGCCACCCAGTCCGCCGGAGGACTCCGGTTCAGGGAGCGGCCAAC
TAGCCGAGAACCTCACCTATGCCTGGCACAATATGGACATCTTTGGGGCGGTCAATCAGCCGGGCTCCGG
ATGGCGGCAGCTGGTCAACCGGACACGCGGACTATTCTGCAACGAGCGACACATACCGGCGCCCAGGAAA
CATTTGCTCAAGAACGGTGAGTTTCTATTCGCAGTCGGCTGATCTGTGTGAAATCTTAATAAAGGGTCCA
ATTACCAATTTGAAACTCAGTTTGCGGCGTGGCCTATCCGGGCGAACTTTTGGCCGTGATGGGCAGTTCC
GGTGCCGGAAAGACGACCCTGCTGAATGCCCTTGCCTTTCGATCGCCGCAGGGCATCCAAGTATCGCCAT
CCGGGATGCGACTGCTCAATGGCCAACCTGTGGACGCCAAGGAGATGCAGGCCAGGTGCGCCTATGTCCA
GCAGGATGACCTCTTTATCGGCTCCCTAACGGCCAGGGAACACCTGATTTTCCAAGCCATGGTGCGGATG
CCACGACATCTGACCTATCGGCAGCGAGTGGCCCGCGTGGATCAGGTGATCCAGGAGCTTTCGCTCAGCA
AATGTCAGCACACGATCATCGGTGTGCCCGGCAGGGTGAAAGGTCTGTCCGGCGGAGAAAGGAAGCGTCT
GGCATTCGCCTCCGAGGCTCTAACCGATCCGCCGCTTCTGATCTGCGATGAGCCCACCTCCGGACTGGAC
TCCTTTACCGCCCACAGCGTCGTCCAGGTGCTGAAGAAGCTGTCGCAGAAGGGCAAGACCGTCATCCTGA
CCATTCATCAGCCGTCTTCCGAGCTGTTTGAGCTCTTTGACAAGATCCTTCTGATGGCCGAGGGCAGGGT
AGCTTTCTTGGGCACTCCCAGCGAAGCCGTCGACTTCTTTTCCTAGTGAGTTCGATGTGTTTATTAAGGG
TATCTAGTATTACATAACATCTCAACTCCTATCCAGCGTGGGTGCCCAGTGTCCTACCAACTACAATCCG
GCGGACTTTTACGTACAGGTGTTGGCCGTTGTGCCCGGACGGGAGATCGAGTCCCGTGATCGGATCGCCA
AGATATGCGACAATTTTGCCATTAGCAAAGTAGCCCGGGATATGGAGCAGTTGTTGGCCACCAAAAATCT
GGAGAAGCCACTGGAGCAGCCGGAGAATGGGTACACCTACAAGGCCACCTGGTTCATGCAGTTCCGGGCG
GTCCTGTGGCGATCCTGGCTGTCGGTGCTCAAGGAACCACTCCTCGTAAAAGTGCGACTTATTCAGACAA
CGGTGAGTGGTTCCAGTGGAAACAAATGATATAACGCTTACAATTCTTGGAAACAAATTCGCTAGATTTT
AGATAGAATTGCCTGATTCCACACCCTTCTTAGTTTTTTTCAATGAGATGTATAGTTTATAGTTTTGCAG
AAGATAAATAAATTTCATTTAACTCGCGAATATTAATGAGATGCGAGTAACATTTTAATTTGCAGATGGT
TGCCATCTTGATTGGCCTCATCTTTTTGGGCCAACAACTCACGCAAGTGGGTGTGATGAATATCAACGGA
GCCATCTTCCTCTTCCTGACCAACATGACCTTTCAAAACGTCTTTGCCACGATAAATGTAAGTCATGTTT
AGAATACATTTGCATTTCAATAATTTACTAACTTTCTAATGAATCGATTCGATTTAGGTGTTCACCTCAG
AGCTGCCAGTTTTTATGAGGGAGGCCCGAAGTCGACTTTATCGCTGTGACACATACTTTCTGGGCAAAAC
GATTGCCGAATTGCCGCTTTTTCTCACAGTGCCACTGGTCTTCACGGCGATTGCCTATCCGATGATCGGA
CTGCGGGCCGGAGTGCTGCACTTCTTCAACTGCCTGGCGCTGGTCACTCTGGTGGCCAATGTGTCAACGT
CCTTCGGATATCTAATATCCTGCGCCAGCTCCTCGACCTCGATGGCGCTGTCTGTGGGTCCGCCGGTTAT
CATACCATTCCTGCTCTTTGGCGGCTTCTTCTTGAACTCGGGCTCGGTGCCAGTATACCTCAAATGGTTG
TCGTACCTCTCATGGTTCCGTTACGCCAACGAGGGTCTGCTGATTAACCAATGGGCGGACGTGGAGCCGG
GCGAAATTAGCTGCACATCGTCGAACACCACGTGCCCCAGTTCGGGCAAGGTCATCCTGGAGACGCTTAA
CTTCTCCGCCGCCGATCTGCCGCTGGACTACGTGGGTCTGGCCATTCTCATCGTGAGCTTCCGGGTGCTC
GCATATCTGGCTCTAAGACTTCGGGCCCGACGCAAGGAGTAGCCGACATATATCCGAAATAACTGCTTGT
TTTTTTTTTTTACCATTATTACCATCGTGTTTACTGTTTATTGCCCCCTCAAAAAGCTAATGTAATTATA
TTTGTGCCAATAAAAACAAGATATGACCTATAGAATACAAGTATTTCCCCTTCGAACATCCCCACAAGTA
GACTTTGGATTTGTCTTCTAACCAAAAGACTTACACACCTGCATACCTTACATCAAAAACTCGTTTATCG
CTACATAAAACACCGGGATATATTTTTTATATACATACTTTTCAAATCGCGCGCCCTCTTCATAATTCAC
CTCCACCACACCACGTTTCGTAGTTGCTCTTTCGCTGTCTCCCACCCGCTCTCCGCAACACATTCACCTT
TTGTTCGACGACCTTGGAGCGACTGTCGTTAGTTCCGCGCGATTCGGTTCGCTCAAATGGTTCCGAGTGG
TTCATTTCGTCTCAATAGAAATTAGTAATAAATATTTGTATGTACAATTTATTTGCTCCAATATATTTGT
ATATATTTCCCTCACAGCTATATTTATTCTAATTTAATATTATGACTTTTTAAGGTAATTTTTTGTGACC
TGTTCGGAGTGATTAGCGTTACAATTTGAACTGAAAGTGACATCCAGTGTTTGTTCCTTGTGTAGATGCA
TCTCAAAAAAATGGTGGGCATAATAGTGTTGTTTATATATATCAAAAATAACAACTATAATAATAAGAAT
ACATTTAATTTAGAAAATGCTTGGATTTCACTGGAACTAGGGCGCGCCTCCGGAACATAATGGTGCAGGG
CGCTGACTTCCGCGTTTCCAGACTTTACGAAACACGGAAACCGAAGACCATTCATGTTGTTGCTCAGGTC
GCAGACGTTTTGCAGCAGCAGTCGCTTCACGTTCGCTCGCGTATCGGTGATTCATTCTGCTAACCAGTAA
GGCAACCCCGCCAGCCTAGCCGGGTCCTCAACGACAGGAGCACGATCATGCGCACCCGTGGCCAGCGGCC
GCTCTAGAACTAGTGGATCTAAACGAGTTTTTAAGCAAACTCACTCCCTGACAATAAAAACGCAATTATC
TTTAAATAAATATATTCTATTTATTAACCAAGTAGCTAATATAGCTAAAATCAATTTGTTGCTAACTTAA
AACTAACATAATTATGTATTAGTTATTTACATTCTTTTGGTTGGTTACAACCAAATAAATAATATCACTT
TTAAAAACTTAAGCCAGGAACTGAATAATTTTCTATTTGGCTTTAGTCGACGGTATCGATAAGCTTTTAC
TTGCCGCCGCCCAGGGGGCCGTAGCGGGTGCGGTACTGGCTCACGCGGTTGCGCAGGCGCTGCACGCGCT
GGCGCAGCTCGGCCACGCGGGTCTCCAGGGCGGTGTTCTCGCGCTCCAGGAAGGCGGCCTCGATCTCCAG
ACTAGTACCTCCACCTCCACCTCCACCACCTCCTCCGCTAGCGGAGCTTATCTGGCTCAGCAAAGCGGAG
AAATCCATATCAGCGATGCTGGAGAAATCCTCATCGCCGCTGAGGAGGCCATTGGGCAAACCCGGGGCAC
CCAGTGGGGCAGGGGCTGGATCGGGTGGTCGCTGTGCGCCGGTCACCAGTCGCGTGATAGCCTCCGGGTA
TTCCATCAGCATGGGCTCTGTGGTATGAGGTGCGACCGGGATTCCCTGATTCAAGAGCTGCTGAAACTCG
CTGTTGTCCACGGATGCGAGATCGGTGAATACGGCAGGGTCTGTGCTGTTACCCAGCAGGGCTCCCAAGT
CTTCGTCATCGAACTGAAGCTGCAAGAGGGCCTCGCTCAGGGTTCCTTCGCCCGCCTGCGTTGGTTTCGG
AGCAGGAGGGGCAACTGCCTGTGGGGGTCCAGGCGCCAGCACGGGGACTGGAGCGGGGGCCTGGGCCAGA
GCACTCACCATTGCGGGAGCCGGTGCCGGAGCGGGCGCCTGGGGGAGGACTTGCGGTGGGGCCGGAGCCA
GTGCCGATGCCTGGGAAATTTGTCCACTGGGGAACACCATCGTGGGGAACTCATCATAGTTAATCGTGCT
AAGGGAGGAAGTGAACGGGTAGGGCTGCGGTGCGGGTTTGGGGACGCTGGCACTGCTGCGCGAAGGAACC
GCAATACGACGGGGCGGGGGGCGCGGGTCCGTGGGGCCCGAGAAGGGGGACTTTTTCATGATGGACTTGA
AGGTTTCATAGGTTCGCTTCCGCTTTTCTTCGATACGGTGACGGTCATCCGTATCGGGCAGGTACTGGAA
CTCCATCGGCGTGGAACCCAATTCGACCTTTCTCTTCTTTTTTGGAGGCTCGGGAATTAATTCCGCTTTA
TCCATGGGCCCGGGGTTCTCCTCCACATCGCCGCAGGTCAGCAGGCTGCCGCGGCCCTCGAAGTTCCTAT
ACTTTCTAGAGAAAAGGAACTTCGGAATAGGAACTTCAAGATCCCCCGGATCCTCGCATGGTTTTGCCTA
ATTGTTTCAGATTTATGGGGCTTACATACATACATAATTACTTTATACAACGAAAATTACTAAATAGAAT
CGTTCCTGTAAGCAGGACTGACACATTTGCTTGCGTTGATTGCTATTATATCGACCTACCATAGTCACAT
AAATATGTACATATATAAATATGTATGTATGTACAATCGCATGCTTGACGGCAGTTAAGAAATGAAGTCA
CCATTTCGGTGAGCTGGCAACGATTATGCTGTGGCCCCGAAAGGAATGACTCATCGTCCCAGAGAATCGA
TACCAACGGTGGAAAGCCAAGTGCATGCCACACTGCGTGCACAGCCTGCTGCTACACTTGCCACAAACAG
CAGGCGGAAAAGCGCAGCAGCGGCCCGAATCGGGGAAAATAGAAAGCGCTAATTATAGACGAAGTGAACG
GCAGCTCTGCTTTCCCGCAGTCGAAACTCCGTGCAATGACCCCGTTCTTTCACCACGAAATGAATGATCG
CTGGGAGAAAGAAAAGGCAAAGAAAAACATAGTGGGGTTTTCTTATTTCTGACAACACTGAATCTGGCCG
ATTTTATTCTTGTGTACACAACTTATCGCCGAGTTAACTTGGCTTTTCTGCTATACGTGTCTTTGTGGAT
AAAATACTTTATGGTTTCTCGTACAATCTTCATCGTTTTCGTATGCTTTTCAGTGTTGCAGTGAATTTTT
TGTTGCGATTGGAAGCGTAAACACTGATTTCGACGGTTACCCCGCCCACCAATGACGCTCCCATCGAGCG
TTGAAGTGGCGCGACGCAGATCCAGACATGATAAGATACATTGATGAGTTTGGACAAACCACAACTAGAA
TGCAGTGAAAAAAATGCTTTATTTGTGAAATTTGTGATGCTATTGCTTTATTTGTAACCATTATAAGCTG
CAATAAACAAGTTAACAACAACAATTGCATTCATTTTATGTTTCAGGTTCAGGGGGAGGTGTGGGAGGTT
TTTTAAAGCAAGTAAAACCTCTACAAATGTGGTATGGCTGATTATGATCTCTAGTCAAGGCACTATACAT
CAAATATTTTTCCATAATTTTCTTGTATAGCAGTGCAGCTTTTTCCTTTGTGGTGTAAATAGCAAAGCAA
GCAAGAGTTCTATTACTAAACACAGCATGACTCAAAAAACTTAGCAATTCTGAAGGAAAGTCATTGGGGT
CTTCTACCTTTCTCTTCTTTTTTGGAGGAGTAGAATGTTGAGAGTCAGCAGTAGCCTCATCATCACTAGA
TGGCATTTCTTCTGAGCAAAACAGGTTTTCCTCATTAAAGGCATTCCACCACTGCTCCCATTCATCAGTT
CCATAGGTTGGAATCTAAAATACACAAACAATTAGAATCAGTAGTTTAACACATTATACACTTAAAAATT
TTATATTTACCTTAGAGCTTTAAATCTCTGTAGGTAGTTTGTCCAATTATGTCACACCACAGAAGTAAGG
TTCCTTCACAAAGATCCTCTAGCACTAGTGCGCGAATTCTCTAGCTTCAAAAGCGCTCTGAAGTTCCTAT
ACTTTCTAGAGAAAAGGAACTTCGGAATAGGAACTTCACGCGAGGATCCAAGCAGCATGTTTTGGTACCG
TTTGGTATGCGTCTTGTGATTCAAAGTTGGCTTATTCAAAGGATATTAACGAAGGCAGCGGCACGTCTGC
TCGGCTCGAACATTCATTCACAACTGATGCTCTCAGCCACCCCGCGCCCTTTTATACCGCTGCGCTCGAT
CCCCGGGCGAGCTCGGCCGGCCGTTTATCACCACTTTGTACAAGAAAGCTGGGTCGGCGCGCCCACCCTT
CAACTTCTACGGCAACGGCATTCATCCCCATTGCGGGTTTACGCTTCGCTTAATGGCAAACAATAATTAA
AAGTGACAAGTAAATTAGTTTCAGCCGTCAACTGATTGCGATGAGAATGCCGGCGAAGTTGTTTCGCTAA
TTTTTTATTAGCCACAGCGATCTGGCGGAAACCGATAGGGCTTAGAAGAGTTTCCGGTTTTTGGCCGCGA
GAAATTTGCACCTGCTCGTGCTGCAGGAGCTTTTGTTTTCACCATTCGCTTTCAGCGATGTTTTATTCAT
GCGACTATTAACTGATTTTATCACGCTACAAATATGCACTACAGGGCGTATGCATAATAAATTCCAGACA
CCGTTTCCAGGCATTGTTACCGCTACCGCTTTTACCGCTTTTACTGCAACAGCAGCTGCTTTCCTCGCAG
GACGAATCTGTGCGCCGTTTTGCGGCAATCTTCGACGCATTTTTATATGCCCACGCTGTCTTATGACCTT
GTTTATCCTTGTCACATGGCCCAAAGTCTTTAAGCACCGACCACAACTTTGATGAACTCGTAAAAAGGAA
TAACGAATAAGTGGACATGAATTAGTGGCAAGAGTCGAATTAAAGTTACCCAGTAATTGATGGGATCAAT
TGCCAGTTCATTCATAAAGATCAATGGAATGATTTGTTTAAATTAATTACTGGTATGTTATTTACACAAC
ATAAAGTCCATCAAATATTGATTTAGAAATAAAACAAACAGTAGTTACCGTAAGATCTATAAAATCCAAC
GATTATTATTTGAAAAAAAAGAGCGCGCCGAAAGTAGGCGGATTTTTGCTTCCATCTAAAAAAACGAGGA
GTCTGTTTGTGATGCCTCTTCATGAATGAGTGAATAAATTCCAAAATGGTTGTCAAAAAGCGTCACAGAG
AAATTAATGATGACTTTTATACGCGAGTAATTCATGGCATTTTCATAATACACCAACCCACACACATGGG
ATACCTTTAATTTGATTTATAAAAAAAAAGGAAAAATGTGAAAAATATTTACATATATGTGAACGCACGA
AGGAAGAGAATGCCAAAAAGGGAGAGGCACAAAAAAACAGGGAAAATACCCAAATTATATAAACATATTT
GTGTGTGAGTGTGTGCTCTTATTCTTGTGACTTGGCGACTTTTTAAAAAGCTTTTTTATGCTCGTTTGCA
TACACTCTGATTTTGATAGCATTCGAAGTCAGTTTAACAGTCGTCGTGCGATTTATAACGCATAATAAGA
CAATCAGAAGCAAAAAAAAAAATGAAGAAATGCGACCGCGTGCAAAGAAAACCCGCAAATAAATACTATA
CATATAAATTTGTGGCTTCAGTTCCTCTAAGGCGATAAAGCAAATTGACAATTTCCCCGACCGGCGACCG
CTCTCGGATTTTCCCGGCCAGCTTGTCAGCTTCTTACGGCGGTCAGCAAAGTTGTCAAAGTATTTCCGGC
ACAAAAGTTTCGCTTTCGCTCTTATTTTAAAACTAAAAACCAAACTAAACACGAACCTGGAGCTCAGCAA
ATAAGGCTAGAATTCTATTGAATGGTTGTTGGGCTGGGTGGGTCAAAGGTGAAGTCGGGAAATTGTAAAA
GTTTTGTCTGGGCGTTAAAATCCTTTCTGAGAAACGCCATATTATTGTAGGGTTCTGATTTGCATACGTA
TTTTTTTCTTAGTTTTTTTTCTTAGCTTGACTGAGAAGTAAGAAAAACTGCATAGCCATATATTATTGTA
AATAAGATGAAAATCAAACAAAGATAATCATTTAATTTTTCTAAGCCCAATCTCATTTAATTCAAACTTA
AAATCAAGACAGCAACTAAATCGACCTTGATCTTAAAAGGATTTGCGGTTGTTCTACAACTTAATCGAAG
CCCAGGTCAATCAATAAATATAAAGCCACTTAGCCTGATTACTCTAACAACTTTTGTTTTCGCAAAAGGA
CTTAAAAAAGGAGTGAAGAGGTACCCTATTTTTTTTGTTACTTTACCTTACCTTACCTTACCTTACCAAT
CAATGCCAAATTGAAAATTCAATTTTCGTTAATCGGCTTAAGCTAACCTCATGGCGTACCTCTCCGGTAT
CATAATTTTAACTTTTTTCCGCCGCCACGACCAAATGAAAATATCAAGGGGGCGGCCGCGGAGCCTGCTT
TTTTGTACAAACTTGTGATAAACGAATTCTTGAAGACGAAAGGGCCTCGTGATACGCCTATTTTTATAGG
TTAATGTCATGATAATAATGGTTTCTTAGACGTCAGGTGGCACTTTTCGGGGAAATGTGCGCGGAACCCC
TATTTGTTTATTTTTCTAAATACATTCAAATATGTATCCGCTCATGAGACAATAACCCTGATAAATGCTT
CAATAATATTGAAAAAGGAAGAGTATGAGTATTCAACATTTCCGTGTCGCCCTTATTCCCTTTTTTGCGG
CATTTTGCCTTCCTGTTTTTGCTCACCCAGAAACGCTGGTGAAAGTAAAAGATGCTGAAGATCAGTTGGG
TGCACGAGTGGGTTACATCGAACTGGATCTCAACAGCGGTAAGATCCTTGAGAGTTTTCGCCCCGAAGAA
CGTTTTCCAATGATGAGCACTTTTAAAGTTCTGCTATGTGGCGCGGTATTATCCCGTATTGACGCCGGGC
AAGAGCAACTCGGTCGCCGCATACACTATTCTCAGAATGACTTGGTTGAGTACTCACCAGTCACAGAAAA
GCATCTTACGGATGGCATGACAGTAAGAGAATTATGCAGTGCTGCCATAACCATGAGTGATAACACTGCG
GCCAACTTACTTCTGACAACGATCGGAGGACCGAAGGAGCTAACCGCTTTTTTGCACAACATGGGGGATC
ATGTAACTCGCCTTGATCGTTGGGAACCGGAGCTGAATGAAGCCATACCAAACGACGAGCGTGACACCAC
GATGCCTGTAGCAATGGCAACAACGTTGCGCAAACTATTAACTGGCGAACTACTTACTCTAGCTTCCCGG
CAACAATTAATAGACTGGATGGAGGCGGATAAAGTTGCAGGACCACTTCTGCGCTCGGCCCTTCCGGCTG
GCTGGTTTATTGCTGATAAATCTGGAGCCGGTGAGCGTGGGTCTCGCGGTATCATTGCAGCACTGGGGCC
AGATGGTAAGCCCTCCCGTATCGTAGTTATCTACACGACGGGGAGTCAGGCAACTATGGATGAACGAAAT
AGACAGATCGCTGAGATAGGTGCCTCACTGATTAAGCATTGGTAACTGTCAGACCAAGTTTACTCATATA
TACTTTAGATTGATTTAAAACTTCATTTTTAATTTAAAAGGATCTAGGTGAAGATCCTTTTTGATAATCT
CATGACCAAAATCCCTTAACGTGAGTTTTCGTTCCACTGAGCGTCAGACCCCGTAGAAAAGATCAAAGGA
TCTTC
